Addgene plasmid #28266: DTX3L
Depositing lab: Cheryl Arrowsmith. Depositing organization: University of Toronto.
Backbone
  Vector backbone: pET28a-LIC (Addgene Plasmid #26094)
  Backbone manufacturer: SGC
  Backbone size w/o insert (bp): 7328
  Vector type: Bacterial Expression
Growth in bacteria
  Bacterial resistance: Kanamycin, 50 μg/mL
  Growth temperature: 37°C
  Growth strain: DH5alpha
  Copy number: Low Copy
Gene/Insert
  Gene/Insert name: DTX3L (alt names: PDB: 3PG6; E3 ubiquitin-protein ligase DTX3L)
  Species: H. sapiens (human)
  Insert size (bp): 420
  Mutation: contains only carboxyl terminal domain (residues 601-740).
  Entrez Gene: DTX3L (a.k.a. BBAP, RNF143)
  Tag / fusion protein: His tag with thrombin cleavage (N terminal on backbone)
  Cloning method: Restriction Enzyme; 5′ cloning site LIC (unknown if destroyed); 3′ cloning site LIC (unknown if destroyed)
  Sequencing primers: 5′ T7; 3′ T7-term
Terms and licenses: Academic/Nonprofit Terms; Industry Terms: Not Available to Industry
Depositor comments: PDB: 3PG6. http://www.thesgc.org/structures/3PG6/
How to cite: DTX3L was a gift from Cheryl Arrowsmith (Addgene plasmid # 28266 ; http://n2t.net/addgene:28266 ; RRID:Addgene_28266)
