[The description below was written by a language model from this plasmid's Addgene catalogue record and pLannotate feature annotations shown in this document.]
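Description:
DTX3L is a bacterial expression plasmid built on the pET28a-LIC backbone, a ligation-independent-cloning derivative of pET28a. It carries a 420 bp fragment of the human E3 ubiquitin-protein ligase DTX3L (also known as BBAP or RNF143). The insert encodes only the carboxyl-terminal domain, residues 601–740. It is fused at its N terminus to a backbone-encoded His tag followed by a thrombin cleavage site, which allows metal-affinity purification and later removal of the tag.

Expression is driven by a T7 promoter with an adjacent lac operator and the T7 gene 10 ribosome binding site, and it ends at a T7 terminator. The plasmid also carries lacI with its own promoter, so transcription is repressed until IPTG is added, in a host that supplies T7 RNA polymerase. Propagation relies on a ColE1/pBR322-type origin with the bom region and rop, consistent with the low copy number recorded. Selection is by kanamycin through aph(3')-Ia, and an f1 origin is also present.

Some of the automated annotations need interpretation. The insert is labelled as a fragment of the paralogue DTX3, which probably reflects homology to the DTX3L C-terminal domain. The short hits to capTEV, a downstream His tag, SET1 and tetracycline-resistance fragments appear to be partial matches to backbone sequence rather than intended functional elements. The sequenced plasmid is 5,729 nt, shorter than the 7,328 bp listed for the empty backbone. This may reflect loss of a stuffer segment during LIC cloning, though the record does not say so. The depositor links the construct to a deposited crystal structure, indicating use in recombinant protein production for structural studies.
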