Features (pLannotate 1.2.2; 20 found; start..end, strand, type, name):
      1..19      +  promoter       T7 promoter: promoter for bacteriophage T7 RNA polymerase
     20..44      +  protein_bind   lac operator: The lac repressor binds to the lac operator to inhibit transcription in E. coli. This inhibition can be relieved by adding lactose or isopropyl-β-D-thiogalactopyranoside (IPTG). lac repressor encoded by lacI
     59..81      +  RBS            RBS: efficient ribosome binding site from bacteriophage T7 gene 10 (Olins and Rangwala, 1989)
    100..116     +  CDS            capTEV™ (fragment): composite tag for in vivo biotinylation, TEV protease cleavage, and 6xHis tagging
    151..561     +  CDS            DTX3 (fragment): DTX3_HUMAN - Also known as RNF154. Experimental evidence at protein level: Swiss-Prot protein existence level 1. Regulator of Notch signaling, a signaling pathway involved in cell-cell communications that regulates a broad spectrum of cell-fate determinations. Probably acts both as a positive and negative regulator of Notch, depending on the developmental and cell context (By similarity). Functions as an ubiquitin ligase protein in vitro, suggesting that it may regulate the Notch pathway via some ubiquitin ligase activity. From Homo sapiens (Human).
    594..611     +  CDS            9xHis (fragment): 9xHis affinity tag
    621..670     +  CDS            SET1 (fragment): solubility-enhancement tag derived from T7 phage gene 10B
    678..725     +  terminator     T7 terminator: transcription terminator for bacteriophage T7 RNA polymerase
    762..1190    +  rep_origin     f1 ori (sequence partly withheld): f1 bacteriophage origin of replication; arrow indicates direction of (+) strand synthesis
   1243..1300    +  promoter       AmpR promoter (fragment): bla
   1309..2124    -  CDS            KanR: aminoglycoside phosphotransferase; aph(3')-Ia; confers resistance to kanamycin in bacteria or G418 (Geneticin®) in eukaryotes
   2246..2834    +  rep_origin     ori: high-copy-number ColE1/pMB1/pBR322/pUC origin of replication
   3020..3159    -  misc_feature   bom: basis of mobility region from pBR322
   3261..3452    -  CDS            rop: Rop protein, which maintains plasmids at low copy number; rop
   3469..3849    +  CDS            YPB1_ECOLX: Protein predicted: Swiss-Prot protein existence level 4. From Escherichia coli.
   3921..4212    -  CDS            TcR (fragment): tetracycline efflux protein; tet; confers resistance to tetracycline
   4227..4248    -  protein_bind   CAP binding site: CAP binding activates transcription in the presence of cAMP. E. coli catabolite activator protein
   4261..5343    -  CDS            lacI: lac repressor; lacI; The lac repressor binds to the lac operator to inhibit transcription in E. coli. This inhibition can be relieved by adding lactose or isopropyl-β-D-thiogalactopyranoside (IPTG).
   5344..5421    -  promoter       lacI promoter: lacI
   5429..5708    -  CDS            TcR (fragment): tetracycline efflux protein; tet; confers resistance to tetracycline
>Addgene plasmid #28266 | DTX3L | addgene full sequence | sequence record 463306 | Addgene Long Read Sequencing Result
TAATACGACTCACTATAGGGGAATTGTGAGCGGATAACAATTCCCCTCTAGAAATAATTTTGTTTAACTT
TAAGAAGGAGATATACCATGGGCAGCAGCCATCATCATCATCATCACAGCAGCGGCCTGGTTCCGCGTGG
TAGTACTTCCTATGGTATTCAGAAAGGAAATCAGCCAGAGGGAAGCATGGTTTTCACTGTTTCAAGAGAC
TCACTTCCAGGTTATGAGTCCTTTGGCACCATTGTGATTACTTATTCTATGAAAGCAGGCATACAAACAG
AAGAACACCCAAACCCAGGAAAGAGATACCCTGGAATACAGCGAACTGCATACTTGCCTGATAATAAGGA
AGGAAGGAAGGTTTTGAAACTGCTTTATAGGGCCTTTGACCAAAAGCTGATTTTTACAGTGGGGTACTCT
CGCGTATTAGGAGTCTCAGATGTCATCACTTGGAATGATATTCACCACAAAACATCCCGGTTTGGAGGAC
CAGAAATGTATGGCTATCCTGATCCTTCTTACCTGAAACGTGTCAAAGAGGAGCTGAAAGCCAAAGGAAT
TGAGTGATGACGAAGCTTGCGGCCGCACTCGAGCACCACCACCACCACCACTGAGATCCGGCTGCTAACA
AAGCCCGAAAGGAAGCTGAGTTGGCTGCTGCCACCGCTGAGCAATAACTAGCATAACCCCTTGGGGCCTC
TAAACGGGTCTTGAGGGGTTTTTTGCTGAAAGGAGGAACTATATCCGGATTGGCGAATGGG
[124 nt withheld, positions 762-885]
C
[91 nt withheld, positions 887-977]
A
[49 nt withheld, positions 979-1027]
CCTTTGACGTTGGAGTCCACGTTCTTT
[37 nt withheld, positions 1055-1091]
ACCCTATCTCGGTCTATTCTTTTGATTTATAAGGGATTTTGCCGATTTCGGCCTATTGGTTAAAAAATGA
GCTGATTTAACAAAAATTTAACGCGAATTTTAACAAAATATTAACGCTTACAATTTAGGTGGCACTTTTC
GGGGAAATGTGCGCGGAACCCCTATTTGTTTATTTTTCTAAATACATTCAAATATGTATCCGCTCATGAA
TTAATTCTTAGAAAAACTCATCGAGCATCAAATGAAACTGCAATTTATTCATATCAGGATTATCAATACC
ATATTTTTGAAAAAGCCGTTTCTGTAATGAAGGAGAAAACTCACCGAGGCAGTTCCATAGGATGGCAAGA
TCCTGGTATCGGTCTGCGATTCCGACTCGTCCAACATCAATACAACCTATTAATTTCCCCTCGTCAAAAA
TAAGGTTATCAAGTGAGAAATCACCATGAGTGACGACTGAATCCGGTGAGAATGGCAAAAGTTTATGCAT
TTCTTTCCAGACTTGTTCAACAGGCCAGCCATTACGCTCGTCATCAAAATCACTCGCATCAACCAAACCG
TTATTCATTCGTGATTGCGCCTGAGCGAGACGAAATACGCGATCGCTGTTAAAAGGACAATTACAAACAG
GAATCGAATGCAACCGGCGCAGGAACACTGCCAGCGCATCAACAATATTTTCACCTGAATCAGGATATTC
TTCTAATACCTGGAATGCTGTTTTCCCGGGGATCGCAGTGGTGAGTAACCATGCATCATCAGGAGTACGG
ATAAAATGCTTGATGGTCGGAAGAGGCATAAATTCCGTCAGCCAGTTTAGTCTGACCATCTCATCTGTAA
CATCATTGGCAACGCTACCTTTGCCATGTTTCAGAAACAACTCTGGCGCATCGGGCTTCCCATACAATCG
ATAGATTGTCGCACCTGATTGCCCGACATTATCGCGAGCCCATTTATACCCATATAAATCAGCATCCATG
TTGGAATTTAATCGCGGCCTAGAGCAAGACGTTTCCCGTTGAATATGGCTCATAACACCCCTTGTATTAC
TGTTTATGTAAGCAGACAGTTTTATTGTTCATGACCAAAATCCCTTAACGTGAGTTTTCGTTCCACTGAG
CGTCAGACCCCGTAGAAAAGATCAAAGGATCTTCTTGAGATCCTTTTTTTCTGCGCGTAATCTGCTGCTT
GCAAACAAAAAAACCACCGCTACCAGCGGTGGTTTGTTTGCCGGATCAAGAGCTACCAACTCTTTTTCCG
AAGGTAACTGGCTTCAGCAGAGCGCAGATACCAAATACTGTCCTTCTAGTGTAGCCGTAGTTAGGCCACC
ACTTCAAGAACTCTGTAGCACCGCCTACATACCTCGCTCTGCTAATCCTGTTACCAGTGGCTGCTGCCAG
TGGCGATAAGTCGTGTCTTACCGGGTTGGACTCAAGACGATAGTTACCGGATAAGGCGCAGCGGTCGGGC
TGAACGGGGGGTTCGTGCACACAGCCCAGCTTGGAGCGAACGACCTACACCGAACTGAGATACCTACAGC
GTGAGCTATGAGAAAGCGCCACGCTTCCCGAAGGGAGAAAGGCGGACAGGTATCCGGTAAGCGGCAGGGT
CGGAACAGGAGAGCGCACGAGGGAGCTTCCAGGGGGAAACGCCTGGTATCTTTATAGTCCTGTCGGGTTT
CGCCACCTCTGACTTGAGCGTCGATTTTTGTGATGCTCGTCAGGGGGGCGGAGCCTATGGAAAAACGCCA
GCAACGCGGCCTTTTTACGGTTCCTGGCCTTTTGCTGGCCTTTTGCTCACATGTTCTTTCCTGCGTTATC
CCCTGATTCTGTGGATAACCGTATTACCGCCTTTGAGTGAGCTGATACCGCTCGCCGCAGCCGAACGACC
GAGCGCAGCGAGTCAGTGAGCGAGGAAGCGGAAGAGCGCCTGATGCGGTATTTTCTCCTTACGCATCTGT
GCGGTATTTCACACCGCAATGGTGCACTCTCAGTACAATCTGCTCTGATGCCGCATAGTTAAGCCAGTAT
ACACTCCGCTATCGCTACGTGACTGGGTCATGGCTGCGCCCCGACACCCGCCAACACCCGCTGACGCGCC
CTGACGGGCTTGTCTGCTCCCGGCATCCGCTTACAGACAAGCTGTGACCGTCTCCGGGAGCTGCATGTGT
CAGAGGTTTTCACCGTCATCACCGAAACGCGCGAGGCAGCTGCGGTAAAGCTCATCAGCGTGGTCGTGAA
GCGATTCACAGATGTCTGCCTGTTCATCCGCGTCCAGCTCGTTGAGTTTCTCCAGAAGCGTTAATGTCTG
GCTTCTGATAAAGCGGGCCATGTTAAGGGCGGTTTTTTCCTGTTTGGTCACTGATGCCTCCGTGTAAGGG
GGATTTCTGTTCATGGGGGTAATGATACCGATGAAACGAGAGAGGATGCTCACGATACGGGTTACTGATG
ATGAACATGCCCGGTTACTGGAACGTTGTGAGGGTAAACAACTGGCGGTATGGATGCGGCGGGACCAGAG
AAAAATCACTCAGGGTCAATGCCAGCGCTTCGTTAATACAGATGTAGGTGTTCCACAGGGTAGCCAGCAG
CATCCTGCGATGCAGATCCGGAACATAATGGTGCAGGGCGCTGACTTCCGCGTTTCCAGACTTTACGAAA
CACGGAAACCGAAGACCATTCATGTTGTTGCTCAGGTCGCAGACGTTTTGCAGCAGCAGTCGCTTCACGT
TCGCTCGCGTATCGGTGATTCATTCTGCTAACCAGTAAGGCAACCCCGCCAGCCTAGCCGGGTCCTCAAC
GACAGGAGCACGATCATGCGCACCCGTGGGGCCGCCATGCCGGCGATAATGGCCTGCTTCTCGCCGAAAC
GTTTGGTGGCGGGACCAGTGACGAAGGCTTGAGCGAGGGCGTGCAAGATTCCGAATACCGCAAGCGACAG
GCCGATCATCGTCGCGCTCCAGCGAAAGCGGTCCTCGCCGAAAATGACCCAGAGCGCTGCCGGCACCTGT
CCTACGAGTTGCATGATAAAGAAGACAGTCATAAGTGCGGCGACGATAGTCATGCCCCGCGCCCACCGGA
AGGAGCTGACTGGGTTGAAGGCTCTCAAGGGCATCGGTCGAGATCCCGGTGCCTAATGAGTGAGCTAACT
TACATTAATTGCGTTGCGCTCACTGCCCGCTTTCCAGTCGGGAAACCTGTCGTGCCAGCTGCATTAATGA
ATCGGCCAACGCGCGGGGAGAGGCGGTTTGCGTATTGGGCGCCAGGGTGGTTTTTCTTTTCACCAGTGAG
ACGGGCAACAGCTGATTGCCCTTCACCGCCTGGCCCTGAGAGAGTTGCAGCAAGCGGTCCACGCTGGTTT
GCCCCAGCAGGCGAAAATCCTGTTTGATGGTGGTTAACGGCGGGATATAACATGAGCTGTCTTCGGTATC
GTCGTATCCCACTACCGAGATATCCGCACCAACGCGCAGCCCGGACTCGGTAATGGCGCGCATTGCGCCC
AGCGCCATCTGATCGTTGGCAACCAGCATCGCAGTGGGAACGATGCCCTCATTCAGCATTTGCATGGTTT
GTTGAAAACCGGACATGGCACTCCAGTCGCCTTCCCGTTCCGCTATCGGCTGAATTTGATTGCGAGTGAG
ATATTTATGCCAGCCAGCCAGACGCAGACGCGCCGAGACAGAACTTAATGGGCCCGCTAACAGCGCGATT
TGCTGGTGACCCAATGCGACCAGATGCTCCACGCCCAGTCGCGTACCGTCTTCATGGGAGAAAATAATAC
TGTTGATGGGTGTCTGGTCAGAGACATCAAGAAATAACGCCGGAACATTAGTGCAGGCAGCTTCCACAGC
AATGGCATCCTGGTCATCCAGCGGATAGTTAATGATCAGCCCACTGACGCGTTGCGCGAGAAGATTGTGC
ACCGCCGCTTTACAGGCTTCGACGCCGCTTCGTTCTACCATCGACACCACCACGCTGGCACCCAGTTGAT
CGGCGCGAGATTTAATCGCCGCGACAATTTGCGACGGCGCGTGCAGGGCCAGACTGGAGGTGGCAACGCC
AATCAGCAACGACTGTTTGCCCGCCAGTTGTTGTGCCACGCGGTTGGGAATGTAATTCAGCTCCGCCATC
GCCGCTTCCACTTTTTCCCGCGTTTTCGCAGAAACGTGGCTGGCCTGGTTCACCACGCGGGAAACGGTCT
GATAAGAGACACCGGCATACTCTGCGACATCGTATAACGTTACTGGTTTCACATTCACCACCCTGAATTG
ACTCTCTTCCGGGCGCTATCATGCCATACCGCGAAAGGTTTTGCGCCATTCGATGGTGTCCGGGATCTCG
ACGCTCTCCCTTATGCGACTCCTGCATTAGGAAGCAGCCCAGTAGTAGGTTGAGGCCGTTGAGCACCGCC
GCCGCAAGGAATGGTGCATGCAAGGAGATGGCGCCCAACAGTCCCCCGGCCACGGGGCCTGCCACCATAC
CCACGCCGAAACAAGCGCTCATGAGCCCGAAGTGGCGAGCCCGATCTTCCCCATCGGTGATGTCGGCGAT
ATAGGCGCCAGCAACCGCACCTGTGGCGCCGGTGATGCCGGCCACGATGCGTCCGGCGTAGAGGATCGAG
ATCTCGATCCCGCGAAAT
