>Addgene plasmid #28266 | DTX3L | depositor partial sequence | sequence record 13385 | Author sequence
ACTTCCTATGGTATTCAGAAAGGAAATCAGCCAGAGGGAAGCATGGTTTTCACTGTTTCAAGAGACTCAC
TTCCAGGTTATGAGTCCTTTGGCACCATTGTGATTACTTATTCTATGAAAGCAGGCATACAAACAGAAGA
ACACCCAAACCCAGGAAAGAGATACCCTGGAATACAGCGAACTGCATACTTGCCTGATAATAAGGAAGGA
AGGAAGGTTTTGAAACTGCTTTATAGGGCCTTTGACCAAAAGCTGATTTTTACAGTGGGGTACTCTCGCG
TATTAGGAGTCTCAGATGTCATCACTTGGAATGATATTCACCACAAAACATCCCGGTTTGGAGGACCAGA
AATGTATGGCTATCCTGATCCTTCTTACCTGAAACGTGTCAAAGAGGAGCTGAAAGCCAAAGGAATTGAG
