>Addgene plasmid #28266 | DTX3L | addgene partial sequence | sequence record 34612 | 28266 with T7
TGCGAATTCCCTCTGAATATTTTGTTTACTTTAAGAAGGAGATATACCATGGGCAGCAGCCATCATCATC
ATCATCACAGCAGCGGCCTGGTTCCGCGTGGTAGTACTTCCTATGGTATTCAGAAAGGAAATCAGCCAGA
GGGAAGCATGGTTTTCACTGTTTCAAGAGACTCACTTCCAGGTTATGAGTCCTTTGGCACCATTGTGATT
ACTTATTCTATGAAAGCAGGCATACAAACAGAAGAACACCCAAACCCAGGAAAGAGATACCCTGGAATAC
AGCGAACTGCATACTTGCCTGATAATAAGGAAGGAAGGAAGGTTTTGAAACTGCTTTATAGGGCCTTTGA
CCAAAAGCTGATTTTTACAGTGGGGTACTCTCGCGTATTAGGAGTCTCAGATGTCATCACTTGGAATGAT
ATTCACCACAAAACATCCCGGTTTGGAGGACCAGAAATGTATGGCTATCCTGATCCTTCTTACCTGAAAC
GTGTCAAAGAGGAGCTGAAAGCCAAAGGAATTGAGTGATGACGAAGCTTGCGGCCGCACTCGAGCACCAC
CACCACCACCACTGAGATCCGGCTGCTAACAAAGCCCGAAAGGAAGCTGAGTTGGCTGCTGCCACCGCTG
AGCAATAACTAGCATAACCCCTTGGGGCCTCTAAACGGGTCTTGAGGGGTTTTTTGCTGAAAGGAGGAAC
TATATCCGGATTGGCGAATGGG
[124 nt withheld, positions 723-846]
C
[45 nt withheld, positions 848-892]
N
[37 nt withheld, positions 894-930]
CT
